>Addgene plasmid #162690 | pFA-DAB2 | addgene full sequence | sequence record 324207 | Addgene NGS Result
GGGAAGTGAGAGGGCCGCGGCAAAGCCGTTTTTCCATAGGCTCCGCCCCCCTGACAAGCATCACGAAATC
TGACGCTCAAATCAGTGGTGGCGAAACCCGACAGGACTATAAAGATACCAGGCGTTTCCCCCTGGCGGCT
CCCTCGTGCGCTCTCCTGTTCCTGCCTTTCGGTTTACCGGTGTCATTCCGCTGTTATGGCCGCGTTTGTC
TCATTCCACGCCTGACACTCAGTTCCGGGTAGGCAGTTCGCTCCAAGCTGGACTGTATGCACGAACCCCC
CGTTCAGTCCGACCGCTGCGCCTTATCCGGTAACTATCGTCTTGAGTCCAACCCGGAAAGACATGCAAAA
GCACCACTGGCAGCAGCCACTGGTAATTGATTTAGAGGAGTTAGTCTTGAAGTCATGCGCCGGTTAAGGC
TAAACTGAAAGGACAAGTTTTGGTGACTGCGCTCCTCCAAGCCAGTTACCTCGGTTCAAAGAGTTGGTAG
CTCAGAGAACCTTCGAAAAACCGCCCTGCAAGGCGGTTTTTTCGTTTTCAGAGCAAGAGATTACGCGCAG
ACCAAAACGATCTCAAGAAGATCATCTTATTAATCAGATAAAATATTTCTAGATTTCAGTGCAATTTATC
TCTTCAAATGTAGCACCTGAAGTCAGCCCCATACGATATAAGTTGTTACTAGTGCTTGGATTCTCACCAA
TAAAAAACGCCCGGCGGCAACCGAGCGTTCTGAACAAATCCAGATGGAGTTCTGAGGTCATTACTGGATC
TATCAACAGGAGTCCAAGCGAGCTCGATATCAAATTACGCCCCGCCCTGCCACTCATCGCAGTACTGTTG
TAATTCATTAAGCATTCTGCCGACATGGAAGCCATCACAAACGGCATGATGAACCTGAATCGCCAGCGGC
ATCAGCACCTTGTCGCCTTGCGTATAATATTTGCCCATGGTGAAAACGGGGGCGAAGAAGTTGTCCATAT
TGGCCACGTTTAAATCAAAACTGGTGAAACTCACCCAGGGATTGGCTGAGACGAAAAACATATTCTCAAT
AAACCCTTTAGGGAAATAGGCCAGGTTTTCACCGTAACACGCCACATCTTGCGAATATATGTGTAGAAAC
TGCCGGAAATCGTCGTGGTATTCACTCCAGAGCGATGAAAACGTTTCAGTTTGCTCATGGAAAACGGTGT
AACAAGGGTGAACACTATCCCATATCACCAGCTCACCGTCTTTCATTGCCATACGGAATTCCGGATGAGC
ATTCATCAGGCGGGCAAGAATGTGAATAAAGGCCGGATAAAACTTGTGCTTATTTTTCTTTACGGTCTTT
AAAAAGGCCGTAATATCCAGCTGAACGGTCTGGTTATAGGTACATTGAGCAACTGACTGAAATGCCTCAA
AATGTTCTTTACGATGCCATTGGGATATATCAACGGTGGTATATCCAGTGATTTTTTTCTCCATTTTAGC
TTCCTTAGCTCCTGAAAATCTCGATAACTCAAAAAATACGCCCGGTAGTGATCTTATTTCATTATGGTGA
AAGTTGGAACCTCTTACGTGCCGATCAACGTCTCATTTTCGCCAGATATCGACGTCTAAGAAACCATTAT
TATCATGACATTAACCTATAAAAATAGGCGTATCACGAGGCCCTTTCGTCTTCACCTCGAGTCCCTATCA
GTGATAGAGATTGACATCCCTATCAGTGATAGAGATACTGAGCACATCAGCAGGACGCACTGACCGAATT
CATTAAAGAGGAGAAAGGTACCATGACTATAGAGTTCAGCCACACAACCGGTCTTCTCCTGCTGGCCATG
CCCGCACTGCTCCTTATGGCCGCTGTAATCAAACCCAAGCAAGGTGCTGCTTATGCGCGCGCTTATCGGC
AACGGGTTCAATGGACCAGTTTTGCGGCCTTTGGCCTGGCCCTGCTCGCTGTCGTCAGTTTTCTATTTGC
AAGGCAACAGAATCTGATGCTCGGTGCCGGTAGCCTCCCTGCCGGATTGGGATTATTGGCGCTTTCAATT
CAAGTCAATGGCCTGACTCTGGTGCTGGCAAGTCTGGTTAGTTTTGTGCTTAGCGTGATTGCCCGCTACA
GCGTGCAGTATCTCGATGGTGATCCCCAGCAGGCCCGCTTTTTCCGCTTGCTGGCGGTCACCGGCGGATT
TTTCCTGTTGGTCGTCATATCAGGCAATTTGGGATTATTCACCCTCGCCATCATTGCGACCGGTTTTGGT
TTGCATCGACTGCTTTCTTTTTATGCCGATCGGCCGCGCGCGATCATGGCCACACATAAAAAATCAATTT
TCAGCCGGACTGCCGACGCCCTTTTGCTCGCGGCCACCGTCTTGATCGGTCATCAAATCGGTAGTTTGGA
GTTCAGCCAAATCAGCGCCTATGTTCATGCGCAAGACCACCTATCCATTGCGTTGCACGTGGCTGCTTGG
CTGATCGTGCTGGCCGCCATCCTTAAAAGCGCGCAATTTCCGTTTCATGGCTGGCTGATTCAGGTCATGG
AAGCACCCACGCCGGTTTCCGCGCTCATGCACGCCGGTGTCGTTTACAGCGGGGCAATCATTGTGCTGCG
CACCAGCGAATTATTGGCCGCCGACGGTACCGCCCTGTTGCTTCTGGCCCTGATTGGTTTGATGACCTTG
GCTATCGGCTCGTTGGTCATGCTGACCCAATCGGCGATCAAATCATCACTGGCCTGGTCTACCGCCGCTC
AGCTCGGCTTCATGATGCTCGAACTGGGTTTGGGGTTGTTTGGCTTGGCCTTGCTGCACTTGGTTGGCCA
CTCGCTCTACAAGGCCCATGCGTTCTTGTCCTCGGGCAGCATGACCGATCACCTGCGTCAGGCCAAAGTG
CTCAAAAACCGCCCAATCTCTGTTGTGGCCTGGTTTACCACGGTGATTGTGAGCGGCTTGTTCACCCTCG
GTATCGCGGCGGCGATGGGTTTATCGATCGATCAGGAGCCGATGTTGCCCGCCGTGCTGACCATCATCGC
CTTGGCGACCGCTCAGTTGATGCTCAAGGCATTGAGCCATGGCACATGGCGTGAAATTCTGGTCGCCGCA
GGCGCGGCAATCGCCATGACCGGCGTGTATGTCTTCCTGCATGAGGTGTTCATCACAGGCTTTGCCGACA
CGCTGGCCGCGACACCGCAACGTGCGCCGCTGCTCGATCTGCTGTTGATGGCGATCACGATCATAACCTT
CCTGTTTGTTGCCTGGCTTCAAGGCCCCGGCAAAACCTTGATGAGCCCGGAGCGACAATTCGCCTTGTTT
GTTCACCTCAATAACGGGCTGTATCTCGACCGCTGGGTCGAACGCTTGGCCTTCCGTTTCTGGCCGGAGA
AAGTTGGCCGCGCACCGAAAAAATCCTGCGCCGTGATTCCGCCTAACCCATCCGGTATCGAGCCGTAAAT
CCCTGCCACAAAGGCACACACCATTTACCCGAGGATTTCGACCATGACGACCCTGACATCATTACAACGC
AGCGAAGCGCAACGAAACCACATTGTTGACCTGATTGACAAAGCCTGCCTGCGCATCGCGCCCATCTGGC
CACTGGATTCGTTTGTCGCCGTAAACCCCTATCTTGGTTTGATTGATCAACCCTTTGATACGGTGGGTCG
GTATCTGGAACAAACCGTGGGCGAATCCCTATTTATGGATCACGGCTGGTTTGCCGACAAGATCGCCCAA
GGGGAAATCACCGATGACGATTTGGCGCAGGCGGCGCAGCAACTGGACCCATCAATTAGCCTTGATACCA
TCAAGCAGCAACTGGCCGTCCATCGACAACCTGCACCCGCGCTGCCTTTGGTCACAAACGAGCTCGATCG
CCGCGACGCGCCGCCAGTATCTGAATTTGTCATCGAGCAAGTCAGCCAGTTCATGGCCAACTACTATGAT
CGCGGGCAAGCCCTCTGGCACTTACCCAAAGAAGCCAGTGCCAGTTTATTCGCCCAATGGCGCCGCTACA
CCTTGATTGACCGCAGCGCCAGCGCCGTCGGCTTAAAGCAGGTTCGCCAACACTTGCTTGCCGTCCCAAG
CGATGCCATTGATGCATTGTTCTGGGCGCTGGACCAGATCAATCTGCCCGAAAGTCGCCTGCCCGACTAC
CTGTTCACCTTATTAAAAACCATCGGTGGCTGGGCGAGCTGGTGCCGCTATCTACACTTTCAAGCCGGTT
TGCACGGCGAGTCGCAACACGATTTACGCGATTTGCTGATCATTCGCTTGGTCTGGGTTGCTTTGGTGAT
CAAAGAAACCAGCTCGGCTGGACGGCAACAATGGCGCGCGAAGCTAAACGATTGGTTTGATCCGGCCAAA
TTGGTCGCAAGCCCTTCGGCGACAGCTACTGCTTCGACTAAGGCTCAATCCAGCCGGATCGATGAAATCC
TGCTGGCGGCCGCCGAGCAGGCGTTTCGACGCCGGATCAATGCCGGCTTGAACCGCCAGCCTGCCGATGC
ACCCGATCAGCAAGCCGAACGCCCGACTGTTCAGGCCGCGTTTTGCATTGACGTGCGTTCCGAGGTGTTC
CGCCGCCACCTCGAAGCCAGCAGCCCGGGGCTCGAAACCATCGGTTTTGCCGGTTTTTTCGGCCTGCCGA
TTGATTATTGCCGCATGGGCGAATCAGAGGCTCGGCTACAAAACCCGGTGCTCATCAACCCCGCCTACCG
TGCGCAGGAGACGGGCGATCCGGCCATTGCCCAACATCGCCATGCCCGACAAAGCCGAGGGGCCATCTGG
AAGCAATTCAAACTTTCCGCCGCCTCGTGCTTCACCTTTGTCGAATCCGCAGGCTTGAGCTACGTGCCGC
GTTTGCTGGCCGATTCACTGGGTTGGCATCGCTCATCGCTGCCGCCTGATGCCCCCGGGCTTACCCCTGA
GGAGCGTGCGCGTTTGCATCCCCAATTGGTCAAACTCGATGGCGGCGCACTATCGACGCAGGAAAAAGTC
GATCTGGCCGAAAAAGTACTCCGCGGGCTGGGGTTAACGCACACCTTTGCGCCCATCGTCCTGCTCGCCG
GACACGGCAGCTCCACCACCAACAACCCGCATCGCGCGGGGTTGGATTGCGGTGCCTGCGCCGGTCAGGC
AGGCGATGTGAATGCTCGCGTCGCGGTGCAGTTGCTCAATGAGGCCGCCGTGCGACTGGGGCTGATCGAA
CGGGGTATTGCCATCCCGCGTGACACCCGGTTCGTGGCCGCCCTGCACGACACCACCACAGACCACATCG
AACTACTGGATTTGGATCAATCAGGCATCGAGAGTGATCAATTGTCATCCTTGACCCAGGCGCTCAAACA
AGCCGGTGAGCTCACTCGTCTGGAGCGTTTGGTGACGCTTGAGGCCCAAGTCGATACCGTTGATGCCGAA
AAACAGGCCACGTTCCGAGGGCGAGACTGGTCGCAAGTACGGCCGGAATGGGGGCTAGCCGGCAATGCTG
CCTTCATCGCCGCACCCCGCTGGCGCACGCGCGGGTTGGATCTTGGCGGCCGCGCCTTCCTGCATGATTA
CGATTGGCGACACGATAAGGAGTTTGGCGTTTTGAACGTCATCATGACCGCGCCCTTGATCGTCGCAAAC
TGGATCAACCTGCAATACTACGGCTCCACGGTCGATAATCTGCATCAAGGGGCGGGCAATAAAGTGCTGC
ATAATGTGGTCGGCGGCACCGTCGGGGTGATTGAAGGCAATGGCGGCGACCTGCGAGTTGGTCTTGCCAT
GCAATCGCTGCACGATGGTGAACAGTGGCGGCACGAACCGCTGCGGCTCTCGGCGTACATTGAGGCGCCC
ATTGCAGAAATCGATAAAATTATTGCCGGTCACGACATGCTGAACGCGTTAATCAACAACCGCTGGATGC
ACATCCTGCATATCGATGACAACGGCATCCCGCATCGCCGTCATGCCCACGGTGACTGGCGACCGGAACC
GATCTGAAATGTAACTGTATTCAGCGATGACGAAATTCTTAGCTATTGTAATACTCTAGAGGCATCAAAT
AAAACGAAAGGCTCAGTCGAAAGACTGGGCCTTTCGTTTTATCTGTTGTTTGTCGGTGAACGCTCTCCTG
AGTAGGACAAATCCGCCGCCGCTAGCAGTTCGTAGACGGAAACAAACGCAGAATCCAAGCAAAAGGGAAT
AAGGGCGACACGGAAATGTTGAATACTCATACTCTTCCTTTTTCAATATTATTGAAGCATTTATCAGGGT
TATGTCCACTGGGTTCGTGCCTTCATCCGGATATCCAGGAACTGTTAAGACCCACTTTCACATTTAAGTT
GTTTTTCTAATCCGCATATGATCAATTCAAGGCCGAATAAGAAGGCTGGCTCTGCACCTTGGTGATCAAA
TAATTCGATAGCTTGTCGTAATAATGGCGGCATACTATCAGTAGTAGGTGTTTCCCTTTCTTCTTTAGCG
ACTTGATGCTCTTGATCTTCCAATACGCAACCTAAAGTAAAATGCCCCACAGCGCTGAGTGCATATAATG
CATTCTCTAGTGAAAAACCTTGTTGGCATAAAAAGGCTAATTGATTTTCGAGAGTTTCATACTGTTTTTC
TGTAGGCCGTGTACCTAAATGTACTTTTGCTCCATCGCGATGACTTAGTAAAGCACATCTAAAACTTTTA
GCGTTATTACGTAAAAAATCTTGCCAGCTTTCCCCTTCTAAAGGGCAAAAGTGAGTATGGTGCCTATCTA
ACATCTCAATGGCTAAGGCGTCGAGCAAAGCCCGCTTATTTTTTACATGCCAATACAATGTAGGCTGCTC
TACACCTAGCTTCTGGGCGAGTTTACGGGTTGTTAAACCTTCGATTCCGACCTCATTAAGCAGCTCTAAT
GCGCTGTTAATCACTTTACTTTTATCTAATCTAGACATACTCTTCCTTTTTCAATATTATTGAAGCATTT
ATCAGGGTTATTGTCTCATGAGCGGATACATATTTGAATGTATTTAGAAAAATAAACAAATAGGGGTTCC
GCGTTTCCCTCGACAATTCGCGCTAGACCTAGGGATATATTCCGCTTCCTCGCTCACTGACTCGCTACGC
TCGGTCGTTCGACTGCGGCGAGCGGAAATGGCTTACGAACGGGGCGGAGATTTCCTGGAAGATGCCAGGA
AGATACTTAACA
Features (pLannotate 1.2.2; 11 found; start..end, strand, type, name):
     31..576     -  rep_origin     p15A ori: Plasmids containing the medium-copy-number p15A origin of replication can be propagated in E. coli cells that contain a second plasmid with the ColE1 origin.
    690..784     -  terminator     lambda t0 terminator: transcription terminator from phage lambda
    805..1464    -  CDS            CmR: chloramphenicol acetyltransferase; cat; confers resistance to chloramphenicol
   1465..1567    -  promoter       cat promoter: promoter of the E. coli cat gene encoding chloramphenicol acetyltransferase
   1672..1745    +  promoter       PLtetO-1 promoter: modified phage lambda PL promoter with tet operator sites (Lutz and Bujard, 1997)
   6016..6102    +  terminator     rrnB T1 terminator: Escherichia coli rrnB; transcription terminator T1 from the E. coli rrnB gene
   6151..6190    -  CDS            AmpR (fragment): β-lactamase; bla; confers resistance to ampicillin, carbenicillin, and related antibiotics
   6191..6233    -  promoter       AmpR promoter (fragment): bla
   6275..6898    -  CDS            TetR: tetracycline repressor TetR; tetR from transposon Tn10; TetR binds to the tetracycline operator tetO to inhibit transcription. This inhibition can be relieved by adding tetracycline or doxycycline.
   6899..7003    -  promoter       AmpR promoter: bla
   7040..7095    -  rep_origin     RSF ori (fragment): Plasmids containing the RSF 1030 origin of replication can be propagated in E. coli cells that contain additional plasmids with compatible origins.
