[The description below was written by a language model from this plasmid's Addgene catalogue record and pLannotate feature annotations shown in this document.]
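Description:
pFA-DAB2 is a 7,152 bp bacterial expression plasmid built on the pFA backbone, a derivative of pZA31 that places the cargo under the PLtetO-1 promoter and carries a constitutively expressed tetR gene. It replicates in E. coli from a p15A origin, which the catalogue entry lists as low copy and which is compatible with ColE1-type plasmids, so it can be co-maintained with a second construct. Selection is by chloramphenicol, through a chloramphenicol acetyltransferase gene driven by its own cat promoter and followed by the lambda t0 terminator. Short fragments annotated as AmpR and an RSF origin are also present, but they are too small to be functional and appear to be cloning remnants.

The payload is a roughly 4.2 kb insert from Halothiobacillus neapolitanus encoding the DabAB2 inorganic carbon transport complex, introduced by Gibson assembly. The feature table does not annotate the dab coding sequences themselves, but the unannotated span between the PLtetO-1 promoter and the rrnB T1 terminator corresponds in size and position to this insert. PLtetO-1 is a phage lambda PL promoter modified with tet operator sites. TetR, here transcribed in the opposite orientation from an AmpR (bla) promoter, binds those operators and holds expression off until a tetracycline-class inducer releases it, giving titratable control of the transporter.

The record states the plasmid's purpose as expressing the DabAB2 complex. The associated work concerns functional reconstitution of a bacterial CO2-concentrating mechanism in E. coli, where inorganic carbon uptake is supplied heterologously.
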