Addgene plasmid #162690: pFA-DAB2
Purpose: Expresses DabAB2 inorganic carbon transport complex
Depositing lab: David Savage. Depositing organization: University of California, Berkeley. Publication: Functional reconstitution of a bacterial CO2 concentrating mechanism in E. coli. Flamholz AI, Dugan E, Blikstad C, Gleizer S, Ben-Nissan R, Amram S, Antonovsky N, Ravishankar S, Noor E, Bar-Even A, Milo R, Savage D. Elife. 2020 Oct 21;9. pii: 59882. doi: 10.7554/eLife.59882. PubMed 33084575.
Backbone
  Vector backbone: pFA (derived from pZA31 under PLtet0-1 and constitutive tetR)
  Backbone size w/o insert (bp): 2967
  Total vector size (bp): 7152
  Vector type: Bacterial Expression
Growth in bacteria
  Bacterial resistance: Chloramphenicol, 25 μg/mL
  Growth temperature: 37°C
  Growth strain: DH5alpha
  Copy number: Low Copy
Gene/Insert
  Gene/Insert name: DabAB2 inorganic carbon transport complex
  Species: Halothiobacillus neapolitanus
  Insert size (bp): 4185
  Promoter: PLtet0-1 promoter
  Cloning method: Gibson Cloning
  Sequencing primers: 5′ ggaacctcttacgtgccgatc; 3′ GCGTTCACCGACAAACAACA
Terms and licenses: Academic/Nonprofit Terms; Industry Terms: Not Available to Industry
Depositor comments: Reported in Desmarais et al. Nat. Micro. 2019.
How to cite: pFA-DAB2 was a gift from David Savage (Addgene plasmid # 162690 ; http://n2t.net/addgene:162690 ; RRID:Addgene_162690)
